Addgene plasmid #23906: pDONR223-RET
Depositing lab: William Hahn & David Root. Depositing organization: Dana-Farber Cancer Institute. Publication: COT drives resistance to RAF inhibition through MAP kinase pathway reactivation. Johannessen CM, Boehm JS, Kim SY, Thomas SR, Wardwell L, Johnson LA, Emery CM, Stransky N, Cogdill AP, Barretina J, Caponigro G, Hieronymus H, Murray RR, Salehi-Ashtiani K, Hill DE, Vidal M, Zhao JJ, Yang X, Alkan O, Kim S, Harris JL, Wilson CJ, Myer VE, Finan PM, Root DE, Roberts TM, Golub T, Flaherty KT, Dummer R, Weber BL, Sellers WR, Schlegel R, Wargo JA, Hahn WC, Garraway LA. Nature. 2010 Dec 16;468(7326):968-72. doi: 10.1038/nature09627 PubMed 21107320.
Backbone
  Vector backbone: pDONR223
  Backbone manufacturer: Invitrogen
  Backbone size w/o insert (bp): 5005
  Vector type: Gateway Donor vector
Growth in bacteria
  Bacterial resistance: Spectinomycin, 50 μg/mL
  Growth temperature: 37°C
  Growth strain: DH5alpha
  Copy number: High Copy
Gene/Insert
  Gene/Insert name: RET (alt names: ret proto-oncogene (multiple endocrine neoplasia and medullary thyroid carcinoma 1, Hirschsprung disease); RET9)
  Species: H. sapiens (human)
  Insert size (bp): 3220
  GenBank ID: AAH04257.1
  Entrez Gene: RET (a.k.a. CDHF12, CDHR16, HSCR1, MEN2A, MEN2B, MTC1, PTC, RET-ELE1)
  Cloning method: Gateway Cloning
  Sequencing primers: 5′ M13pUC-fwd; 3′ M13rev
Terms and licenses: Academic/Nonprofit Terms; Industry Terms: Not Available to Industry
Depositor comments: The ORF has no Stop codon. This design enables easy recombination into a destination vector to add an epitope tag of choice and Stop codon to the ORF. Do NOT use this plasmid directly for transfections. Ret9 isoform matches NCBI AAH04257.1. A set of 4 custom lentiviral vectors is available ( pLX301 (http://www.addgene.org/25895/) , pLX302 (http://www.addgene.org/25896/) , pLX303 (http://www.addgene.org/25897/) , pLX304 (http://www.addgene.org/25890/) ) to be used to express these ORFs in mammalian cells. These plasmids are not included in the kit and must be ordered separately.
How to cite: pDONR223-RET was a gift from William Hahn & David Root (Addgene plasmid # 23906 ; http://n2t.net/addgene:23906 ; RRID:Addgene_23906)
