[The description below was written by a language model from this plasmid's Addgene catalogue record and pLannotate feature annotations shown in this document.]
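Description:
pDONR223-RET is a Gateway entry clone built in the Invitrogen pDONR223 donor backbone. It carries the open reading frame of human RET, the proto-oncogene encoding a receptor tyrosine kinase that signals in response to GDNF-family ligands. It is propagated in E. coli from a high-copy ColE1/pUC-type origin and selected with spectinomycin through the aadA (SmR) aminoglycoside adenylyltransferase gene. That gene sits downstream of a class 1 integron Pc promoter fragment and a short remnant of a gentamicin resistance gene. The sequenced record is about 6 kb. This is smaller than the sum of the listed backbone and insert sizes, as expected because the BP reaction replaces the donor vector's selection cassette with the ORF.

The RET coding sequence of roughly 3.2 kb corresponds to the RET9 isoform according to the depositor. It is flanked by attL recombination sites, annotated as attL3 on the 5′ side and attL2 on the 3′ side, which are the substrates for the LR Clonase reaction. rrnB T1 and T2 terminators upstream insulate the insert from read-through transcription. A T7 promoter lies just outside the 3′ att site and points back toward the insert. The small lacI and lacZα fragments are backbone remnants.

No eukaryotic promoter is present, and the ORF deliberately lacks a stop codon, so the plasmid is not meant for direct transfection. Instead, the ORF is transferred by LR recombination into a destination vector that supplies a promoter, a C-terminal epitope tag and a stop codon. The depositor points to a companion set of lentiviral pLX destination vectors for mammalian expression. The clone belongs to a kit of such ORFs, and the associated publication concerns resistance to RAF inhibition.
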