Features (pLannotate 1.2.2; 12 found; start..end, strand, type, name):
    314..406     +  CDS            lacI (fragment): lac repressor; lacI; The lac repressor binds to the lac operator to inhibit transcription in E. coli. This inhibition can be relieved by adding lactose or isopropyl-β-D-thiogalactopyranoside (IPTG).
    461..488     -  terminator     rrnB T2 terminator: transcription terminator T2 from the E. coli rrnB gene
    620..663     +  terminator     rrnB T1 terminator: Escherichia coli rrnB; transcription terminator T1 from the E. coli rrnB gene
    710..746     -  CDS            lacZα (fragment): LacZα fragment of β-galactosidase; lacZ fragment
    763..858     +  protein_bind   attL3: mutant version of attL; recombination site for the Gateway® LR reaction LR Clonase™
    864..4052    +  CDS            RET: RET_HUMAN - Also known as CDHF12, CDHR16, PTC, RET51. Experimental evidence at protein level: Swiss-Prot protein existence level 1. Receptor tyrosine-protein kinase involved in numerous cellular mechanisms including cell proliferation, neuronal navigation, cell migration, and cell differentiation upon binding with glial cell derived neurotrophic factor family ligands. Phosphorylates PTK2/FAK1. Regulates both cell death/survival balance and positional information. Required for the molecular mechanisms orchestration during intestine organogenesis; involved in the development of enteric nervous s
   4079..4177    -  protein_bind   attL2: mutant version of attL; recombination site for the Gateway® LR reaction LR Clonase™
   4195..4213    -  promoter       T7 promoter: promoter for bacteriophage T7 RNA polymerase
   4403..4426    +  promoter       Pc promoter (fragment): intI1 (promoter lies within the coding sequence); class 1 integron promoter
   4602..4658    +  CDS            GmR (fragment): gentamycin acetyltransferase; aacC1; confers resistance to gentamycin
   4665..5456    +  CDS            SmR: aminoglycoside adenylyltransferase (Murphy, 1985); aadA; confers resistance to spectinomycin and streptomycin
   5549..131     +  rep_origin     ori (across the origin): high-copy-number ColE1/pMB1/pBR322/pUC origin of replication
>Addgene plasmid #23906 | pDONR223-RET | addgene full sequence | sequence record 263320 | Addgene NGS Result
GAACAGGAGAGCGCACGAGGGAGCTTCCAGGGGGAAACGCCTGGTATCTTTATAGTCCTGTCGGGTTTCG
CCACCTCTGACTTGAGCGTCGATTTTTGTGATGCTCGTCAGGGGGGCGGAGCCTATGGAAAAACGCCAGC
AACGCGGCCTTTTTACGGTTCCTGGCCTTTTGCTGGCCTTTTGCTCACATGTTCTTTCCTGCGTTATCCC
CTGATTCTGTGGATAACCGTATTACCGCCTTTGAGTGAGCTGATACCGCTCGCCGCAGCCGAACGACCGA
GCGCAGCGAGTCAGTGAGCGAGGAAGCGGAAGAGCGCCCAATACGCAAACCGCCTCTCCCCGCGCGTTGG
CCGATTCATTAATGCAGCTGGCACGACAGGTTTCCCGACTGGAAAGCGGGCAGTGAGCGCAACGCAATTA
ATACGCGTACCGCTAGCCAGGAAGAGTTTGTAGAAACGCAAAAAGGCCATCCGTCAGGATGGCCTTCTGC
TTAGTTTGATGCCTGGCAGTTTATGGCGGGCGTCCTGCCCGCCACCCTCCGGGCCGTTGCTTCACAACGT
TCAAATCCGCTCCCGGCGGATTTGTCCTACTCAGGAGAGCGTTCACCGACAAACAACAGATAAAACGAAA
GGCCCAGTCTTCCGACTGAGCCTTTCGTTTTATTTGATGCCTGGCAGTTCCCTACTCTCGCGTTAACGCT
AGCATGGATGTTTTCCCAGTCACGACGTTGTAAAACGACGGCCAGTCTTAAGCTCGGGCCCCAAATAATG
ATTTTATTTTGACTGATAGTGACCTGTTCGTTGCAACAAATTGATGAGCAATGCTTTTTTATAATGCCAA
CTTTGTACAAAAAAGTTGGCACCATGGCGAAGGCGACGTCCGGTGCCGCGGGGCTGCGTCTGCTGTTGCT
GCTGCTGCTGCCGCTGCTAGGCAAAGTGGCATTGGGCCTCTACTTCTCGAGGGATGCTTACTGGGAGAAG
CTGTATGTGGACCAGGCGGCCGGCACGCCCTTGCTGTACGTCCATGCCCTGCGGGACGCCCCTGAGGAGG
TGCCCAGCTTCCGCCTGGGCCAGCATCTCTACGGCACGTACCGCACACGGCTGCATGAGAACAACTGGAT
CTGCATCCAGGAGGACACCGGCCTCCTCTACCTTAACCGGAGCCTGGACCATAGCTCCTGGGAGAAGCTC
AGTGTCCGCAACCGCGGCTTTCCCCTGCTCACCGTCTACCTCAAGGTCTTCCTGTCACCCACATCCCTTC
GTGAGGGCGAGTGCCAGTGGCCAGGCTGTGCCCGCGTATACTTCTCCTTCTTCAACACCTCCTTTCCAGC
CTGCAGCTCCCTCAAGCCCCGGGAGCTCTGCTTCCCAGAGACAAGGCCCTCCTTCCGCATTCGGGAGAAC
CGACCCCCAGGCACCTTCCACCAGTTCCGCCTGCTGCCTGTGCAGTTCTTGTGCCCCAACATCAGCGTGG
CCTACAGGCTCCTGGAGGGTGAGGGTCTGCCCTTCCGCTGCGCCCCGGACAGCCTGGAGGTGAGCACGCG
CTGGGCCCTGGACCGCGAGCAGCGGGAGAAGTACGAGCTGGTGGCCGTGTGCACCGTGCACGCCGGCGCG
CGCGAGGAGGTGGTGATGGTGCCCTTCCCGGTGACCGTGTACGACGAGGACGACTCGGCGCCCACCTTCC
CCGCGGGCGTCGACACCGCCAGCGCCGTGGTGGAGTTCAAGCGGAAGGAGGACACCGTGGTGGCCACGCT
GCGTGTCTTCGATGCAGACGTGGTACCTGCATCAGGGGAGCTGGTGAGGCGGTACACAAGCACGCTGCTC
CCCGGGGACACCTGGGCCCAGCAGACCTTCCGGGTGGAACACTGGCCCAACGAGACCTCGGTCCAGGCCA
ACGGCAGCTTCGTGCGGGCGACCGTACATGACTATAGGCTGGTTCTCAACCGGAACCTCTCCATCTCGGA
GAACCGCACCATGCAGCTGGCGGTGCTGGTCAATGACTCAGACTTCCAGGGCCCAGGAGCGGGCGTCCTC
TTGCTCCACTTCAACGTGTCGGTGCTGCCGGTCAGCCTGCACCTGCCCAGTACCTACTCCCTCTCCGTGA
GCAGGAGGGCTCGCCGATTTGCCCAGATCGGGAAAGTCTGTGTGGAAAACTGCCAGGCATTCAGTGGCAT
CAACGTCCAGTACAAGCTGCATTCCTCTGGTGCCAACTGCAGCACGCTAGGGGTGGTCACCTCAGCCGAG
GACACCTCGGGGATCCTGTTTGTGAATGACACCAAGGCCCTGCGGCGGCCCAAGTGTGCCGAACTTCACT
ACATGGTGGTGGCCACCGACCAGCAGACCTCTAGGCAGGCCCAGGCCCAGCTGCTTGTAACAGTGGAGGG
GTCATATGTGGCCGAGGAGGCGGGCTGCCCCCTGTCCTGTGCAGTCAGCAAGAGACGGCTGGAGTGTGAG
GAGTGTGGCGGCCTGGGCTCCCCAACAGGCAGGTGTGAGTGGAGGCAAGGAGATGGCAAAGGGATCACCA
GGAACTTCTCCACCTGCTCTCCCAGCACCAAGACCTGCCCCGACGGCCACTGCGATGTTGTGGAGACCCA
AGACATCAACATTTGCCCTCAGGACTGCCTCCGGGGCAGCATTGTTGGGGGACACGAGCCTGGGGAGCCC
CGGGGGATTAAAGCTGGCTATGGCACCTGCAACTGCTTCCCTGAGGAGGAGAAGTGCTTCTGCGAGCCCG
AAGACATCCAGGATCCACTGTGCGACGAGCTGTGCCGCACGGTGATCGCAGCCGCTGTCCTCTTCTCCTT
CATCGTCTCGGTGCTGCTGTCTGCCTTCTGCATCCACTGCTACCACAAGTTTGCCCACAAGCCACCCATC
TCCTCAGCTGAGATGACCTTCCGGAGGCCCGCCCAGGCCTTCCCGGTCAGCTACTCCTCTTCCAGTGCCC
GCCGGCCCTCGCTGGACTCCATGGAGAACCAGGTCTCCGTGGATGCCTTCAAGATCCTGGAGGATCCAAA
GTGGGAATTCCCTCGGAAGAACTTGGTTCTTGGAAAAACTCTAGGAGAAGGCGAATTTGGAAAAGTGGTC
AAGGCAACGGCCTTCCATCTGAAAGGCAGAGCAGGGTACACCACGGTGGCCGTGAAGATGCTGAAAGAGA
ACGCCTCCCCGAGTGAGCTTCGAGACCTGCTGTCAGAGTTCAACGTCCTGAAGCAGGTCAACCACCCACA
TGTCATCAAATTGTATGGGGCCTGCAGCCAGGATGGCCCGCTCCTCCTCATCGTGGAGTACGCCAAATAC
GGCTCCCTGCGGGGCTTCCTCCGCGAGAGCCGCAAAGTGGGGCCTGGCTACCTGGGCAGTGGAGGCAGCC
GCAACTCCAGCTCCCTGGACCACCCGGATGAGCGGGCCCTCACCATGGGCGACCTCATCTCATTTGCCTG
GCAGATCTCACAGGGGATGCAGTATCTGGCCGAGATGAAGCTCGTTCATCGGGACTTGGCAGCCAGAAAC
ATCCTGGTAGCTGAGGGGCGGAAGATGAAGATTTCGGATTTCGGCTTGTCCCGAGATGTTTATGAAGAGG
ATTCGTACGTGAAGAGGAGCCAGGGTCGGATTCCAGTTAAATGGATGGCAATTGAATCCCTTTTTGATCA
TATCTACACCACGCAAAGTGATGTATGGTCTTTTGGTGTCCTGCTGTGGGAGATCGTGACCCTAGGGGGA
AACCCCTATCCTGGGATTCCTCCTGAGCGGCTCTTCAACCTTCTGAAGACCGGCCACCGGATGGAGAGGC
CAGACAACTGCAGCGAGGAGATGTACTGCCTGATGCTGCAATGCTGGAAGCAGGAGCCGGACAAAAGGCC
GGTGTTTGCGGACATCAGCAAAGACCTGGAGAAGATGATGGTTAAGAGGAGAGACTACTTGGACCTTGCG
GCGTCCACTCCATCTGACTCCCTGATTTATGACGACGGCCTCTCAGAGGAGGAGACACCGCTGGTGGACT
GTAATAATGCCCCCCTCCCTCGAGCCCTCCCTTCCACATGGATTGAAAACAAACTCTATGGTAGAATTTC
CCATGCATTTACTAGATTCCCAACTTTCTTGTACAAAGTTGGCATTATAAGAAAGCATTGCTTATCAATT
TGTTGCAACGAACAGGTCACTATCAGTCAAAATAAAATCATTATTTGCCATCCAGCTGATATCCCCTATA
GTGAGTCGTATTACATGGTCATAGCTGTTTCCTGGCAGCTCTGGCCCGTGTCTCAAAATCTCTGATGTTA
CATTGCACAAGATAAAAATATATCATCATGCCTCCTCTAGACCAGCCAGGACAGAAATGCCTCGACTTCG
CTGCTACCCAAGGTTGCCGGGTGACGCACACCGTGGAAACGGATGAAGGCACGAACCCAGTGGACATAAG
CCTGTTCGGTTCGTAAGCTGTAATGCAAGTAGCGTATGCGCTCACGCAACTGGTCCAGAACCTTGACCGA
ACGCAGCGGTGGTAACGGCGCAGTGGCGGTTTTCATGGCTTGTTATGACTGTTTTTTTGGGGTACAGTCT
ATGCCTCGGGCATCCAAGCAGCAAGCGCGTTACGCCGTGGGTCGATGTTTGATGTTATGGAGCAGCAACG
ATGTTACGCAGCAGGGCAGTCGCCCTAAAACAAAGTTAAACATTATGAGGGAAGCGGTGATCGCCGAAGT
ATCGACTCAACTATCAGAGGTAGTTGGCGTCATCGAGCGCCATCTCGAACCGACGTTGCTGGCCGTACAT
TTGTACGGCTCCGCAGTGGATGGCGGCCTGAAGCCACACAGTGATATTGATTTGCTGGTTACGGTGACCG
TAAGGCTTGATGAAACAACGCGGCGAGCTTTGATCAACGACCTTTTGGAAACTTCGGCTTCCCCTGGAGA
GAGCGAGATTCTCCGCGCTGTAGAAGTCACCATTGTTGTGCACGACGACATCATTCCGTGGCGTTATCCA
GCTAAGCGCGAACTGCAATTTGGAGAATGGCAGCGCAATGACATTCTTGCAGGTATCTTCGAGCCAGCCA
CGATCGACATTGATCTGGCTATCTTGCTGACAAAAGCAAGAGAACATAGCGTTGCCTTGGTAGGTCCAGC
GGCGGAGGAACTCTTTGATCCGGTTCCTGAACAGGATCTATTTGAGGCGCTAAATGAAACCTTAACGCTA
TGGAACTCGCCGCCCGACTGGGCTGGCGATGAGCGAAATGTAGTGCTTACGTTGTCCCGCATTTGGTACA
GCGCAGTAACCGGCAAAATCGCGCCGAAGGATGTCGCTGCCGACTGGGCAATGGAGCGCCTGCCGGCCCA
GTATCAGCCCGTCATACTTGAAGCTAGACAGGCTTATCTTGGACAAGAAGAAGATCGCTTGGCCTCGCGC
GCAGATCAGTTGGAAGAATTTGTCCACTACGTGAAAGGCGAGATCACCAAGGTAGTCGGCAAATAACCCT
CGAGCCACCCATGACCAAAATCCCTTAACGTGAGTTACGCGTCGTTCCACTGAGCGTCAGACCCCGTAGA
AAAGATCAAAGGATCTTCTTGAGATCCTTTTTTTCTGCGCGTAATCTGCTGCTTGCAAACAAAAAAACCA
CCGCTACCAGCGGTGGTTTGTTTGCCGGATCAAGAGCTACCAACTCTTTTTCCGAAGGTAACTGGCTTCA
GCAGAGCGCAGATACCAAATACTGTTCTTCTAGTGTAGCCGTAGTTAGGCCACCACTTCAAGAACTCTGT
AGCACCGCCTACATACCTCGCTCTGCTAATCCTGTTACCAGTGGCTGCTGCCAGTGGCGATAAGTCGTGT
CTTACCGGGTTGGACTCAAGACGATAGTTACCGGATAAGGCGCAGCGGTCGGGCTGAACGGGGGGTTCGT
GCACACAGCCCAGCTTGGAGCGAACGACCTACACCGAACTGAGATACCTACAGCGTGAGCTATGAGAAAG
CGCCACGCTTCCCGAAGGGAGAAAGGCGGACAGGTATCCGGTAAGCGGCAGGGTCG
