>Addgene plasmid #23906 | pDONR223-RET | addgene partial sequence | sequence record 29738 | 23906 with M13pUC-fwd
GCTCGGGCCCAATAATGATTTTATTTTGACTGATAGTGACCTGTTCGTTGCAACAAATTGATGAGCAATG
CTTTTTTATAATGCCAACTTTGTACAAAAAAGTTGGCACCATGGCGAAGGCGACGTCCGGTGCCGCGGGG
CTGCGTCTGCTGTTGCTGCTGCTGCTGCCGCTGCTAGGCAAAGTGGCATTGGGCCTCTACTTCTCGAGGG
ATGCTTACTGGGAGAAGCTGTATGTGGACCAGGCGGCCGGCACGCCCTTGCTGTACGTCCATGCCCTGCG
GGACGCCCCTGAGGAGGTGCCCAGCTTCCGCCTGGGCCAGCATCTCTACGGCACGTACCGCACACGGCTG
CATGAGAACAACTGGATCTGCATCCAGGAGGACACCGGCCTCCTCTACCTTAACCGGAGCCTGGACCATA
GCTCCTGGGAGAAGCTCAGTGTCCGCAACCGCGGCTTTCCCCTGCTCACCGTCTACCTCAAGGTCTTCCT
GTCACCCACATCCCTTCGTGAGGGCGAGTGCCAGTGGCCAGGCTGTGCCCGCGTATACTTCTCCTTCTTC
AAC
