>Addgene plasmid #23906 | pDONR223-RET | addgene partial sequence | sequence record 49864 | M13rev
CAGCTGGATGGCAAATAATGATTTTATTTTGACTGATAGTGACCTGTTCGTTGCAACAAATTGATAAGCA
ATGCTTTCTTATAATGCCAACTTTGTACAAGAAAGTTGGGAATCTAGTAAATGCATGGGAAATTCTACCA
TAGAGTTTGTTTTCAATCCATGTGGAAGGGAGGGCTCGAGGGAGGGGGGCATTATTACAGTCCACCAGCG
GTGTCTCCTCCTCTGAGAGGCCGTCGTCATAAATCAGGGAGTCAGATGGAGTGGACGCCGCAAGGTCCAA
GTAGTCTCTCCTCTTAACCATCATCTTCTCCAGGTCTTTGCTGATGTCCGCAAACACCGGCCTTTTGTCC
GGCTCCTGCTTCCAGCATTGCAGCATCAGGCAGTACATCTCCTCGCTGCAGTTGTCTGGCCTCTCCATCC
GGTGGCCGGTCTTCAGAAGGTTGAAGAGCCGCTCAGGAGGAATCCCAGGATAGGGGTTTCCCCCTAGGGT
CACGATCTCCCACAGCAGGACACCAAAAGACCATACATCACTTTGCGTGGTGTAGATATGATCAAAAAGG
GATTCAATTGCCATCCATTTAACTGGAATCCGACCCTGGCTCCTCTTCACGTACGAATCCTCTTCATAAA
CATCTCGGGACAAGCCGAAATCCGAAATCTTCATCTTCCGCCCCTCAGCTACCAGGATGTTTCTGGCTGC
CAAGTCCCGATGAACGAGCTTCATCTC
